Addgene plasmid #30063: HL 3330 (=HL 770 + pHL 1009)
Depositing lab: Han Lim. Depositing organization: University of California, Berkeley. Publication: Disruption of small RNA signaling caused by competition for Hfq. Hussein R, Lim HN. Proc Natl Acad Sci U S A. 2011 Jan 18;108(3):1110-5. doi: 10.1073/pnas.1010082108. Epub 2010 Dec 28. PubMed 21189298.
Backbone
  Vector backbone: ColE (from pZ system) + AmpR
  Backbone manufacturer: Lim Lab (modified from Rolf Lutz and Hermann Bujard, 1997)
  Backbone size w/o insert (bp): 2000
  Vector type: Bacterial Expression, Synthetic Biology
Growth in bacteria
  Bacterial resistance: Ampicillin, 100 μg/mL
  Growth temperature: 37°C
  Growth strain: HL 770
  Copy number: High Copy
Gene/Insert
  Gene/Insert name: pLlacO-1:MicC-mCherry, pLtetO-1:RBS (st7) gfp
  Species: E. coli
  Insert size (bp): 2400
  Tag / fusion protein: mCherry, GFP (C terminal on backbone)
  Cloning method: Restriction Enzyme; 5′ cloning site AatII (not destroyed); 3′ cloning site ApaI (not destroyed)
  Sequencing primers: 5′ ctcatgagcggatacat atttgaa; 3′ agctgatacc gctcgccgca gccgaacg
Terms and licenses: Academic/Nonprofit Terms; Industry Terms: Not Available to Industry
Depositor comments: Please note that this plasmid may require a unique bacterial strain, so make sure to confirm that you can also obtain the appropriate growth strain. Please contact us or contact our distributors if you have any questions.
How to cite: HL 3330 (=HL 770 + pHL 1009) was a gift from Han Lim (Addgene plasmid # 30063 ; http://n2t.net/addgene:30063 ; RRID:Addgene_30063)
