[The description below was written by a language model from this plasmid's Addgene catalogue record.]
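Description:
HL 3330 is the designation for the E. coli strain HL 770 carrying the plasmid pHL 1009, a high-copy bacterial expression and synthetic biology construct. The plasmid is built on a roughly 2 kb backbone derived from the modular pZ vector system, combining a ColE1-type origin of replication with an ampicillin resistance marker for selection. The entry notes that the plasmid may depend on its particular host strain, which probably reflects the need for the repressors that control its promoters, although the record does not describe the genotype of HL 770.

The approximately 2.4 kb insert, cloned between AatII and ApaI sites that both remain intact, holds two independently regulated cassettes. In the first, the PLlacO-1 promoter, a synthetic phage lambda-derived promoter with lac operators that is repressed by LacI and induced by IPTG, drives a unit recorded as MicC-mCherry. MicC is an E. coli Hfq-dependent small regulatory RNA, and the mCherry coding sequence presumably serves as a red fluorescent readout of transcription from this promoter; the record does not spell out exactly how the two are joined. In the second, the PLtetO-1 promoter, repressed by TetR and induced by anhydrotetracycline, drives gfp preceded by a ribosome binding site designated st7.

This layout allows small RNA production and a green reporter to be tuned separately and monitored by two-colour fluorescence. The associated study concerns disruption of small RNA signalling through competition for the chaperone Hfq, so the construct was probably used to measure the effects of MicC expression in that context. No feature table was supplied, so terminators and exact element positions cannot be confirmed.
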