>Addgene plasmid #30063 | HL 3330 (=HL 770 + pHL 1009) | addgene partial sequence | sequence record 35294 | 30063 with mCherry-R
CCTCGCCCTCGCCCTCGATCTCGAACTCGTGGCCGTTCACGGAGCCCTCCATGTGCACCTTGAAGCGCAT
GAACTCCTTGATGATGGCCATGTTATCCTCCTCGCCCTTGCTCACCATCGTACGTTTCTCCTCTTTAATA
AGCTTCTGGATAAGGATTATCCAATTCTAAAAAAAAAGCCCGGACGACTGTTCGGGCTTGTCTTTTTATA
TGTTGGAAAATCAGTGGCAATGCAATGGCCCAACAGAAAATAAAATCTGTGACAATAAAGGCATATAACC
CGGGAGTATCTTGTTATCCGCTCACAATGTCAATGTTATCCGCTCACATTTATGGATCCCCTAGGTCTAG
GGCGGCGGATTTGTCCTACTCAGGAGAGCGTTCACCGACAAACAACAGATAAAACGAAAGGCCCAGTCTT
TCGACTGAGCCTTTCGTTTTATTTGATGCCTGGCAGTTCCCTACTCTCGCATGGGGAGACCCCACACTAC
CATCGGCGCTACGGCGTTTCACTTCTGAGTTCGGCATGGGGTCAGGTGGGACCACCGCGCTACTGCCGCC
AGGCAAATTCTGTTTTATCAGACCGCTTCTGCGTTCTGATTTAATCTGTATCAGGCTGAAAATCTTCTCT
CATCCGCCAAAACAGCCAAGCTAGCTTTTATTTGTAGAGCTCATCCATGCCATGTGTAATCCCAGCAGCT
GTTACAAACTCAAGAAGGACCATGTGGTCTCTCTTTTCGTTGGGATCTTTCGAAAGGGCAGATTGTGTGG
ACAGGTAATGGTTGTCTGGTAAAAGGACAGGGCCATCGCCAATTGGAGTATTTTGTTGATAATGGTCTGC
TAGTTGAACGCTTCCATCTTCAATGTTGTGTCTAATTTTGAAGTTAACTTTGATTCCATTCTTTTGTTTG
TCTGCCATGATGTATACATT
