>Addgene plasmid #30063 | HL 3330 (=HL 770 + pHL 1009) | depositor partial sequence | sequence record 37403 | vector backbone
CCCGGGGGATCCCATGGTACGCGTGCTAGAGGCATCAAATAAAACGAAAGGCTCAGTCGAAAGACTGGGC
CTTTCGTTTTATCTGTTGTTTGTCGGTGAACGCTCTCCTGAGTAGGACAAATCCGCCGCCCTAGACCTAG
GCGTTCGGCTGCGGCGAGCGGTATCAGCTCACTCAAAGGCGGTAATACGGTTATCCACAGAATCAGGGGA
TAACGCAGGAAAGAACATGTGAGCAAAAGGCCAGCAAAAGGCCAGGAACCGTAAAAAGGCCGCGTTGCTG
GCGTTTTTCCATAGGCTCCGCCCCCCTGACGAGCATCACAAAAATCGACGCTCAAGTCAGAGGTGGCGAA
ACCCGACAGGACTATAAAGATACCAGGCGTTTCCCCCTGGAAGCTCCCTCGTGCGCTCTCCTGTTCCGAC
CCTGCCGCTTACCGGATACCTGTCCGCCTTTCTCCCTTCGGGAAGCGTGGCGCTTTCTCAATGCTCACGC
TGTAGGTATCTCAGTTCGGTGTAGGTCGTTCGCTCCAAGCTGGGCTGTGTGCACGAACCCCCCGTTCAGC
CCGACCGCTGCGCCTTATCCGGTAACTATCGTCTTGAGTCCAACCCGGTAAGACACGACTTATCGCCACT
GGCAGCAGCCACTGGTAACAGGATTAGCAGAGCGAGGTATGTAGGCGGTGCTACAGAGTTCTTGAAGTGG
TGGCCTAACTACGGCTACACTAGAAGGACAGTATTTGGTATCTGCGCTCTGCTGAAGCCAGTTACCTTCG
GAAAAAGAGTTGGTAGCTCTTGATCCGGCAAACAAACCACCGCTGGTAGCGGTGGTTTTTTTGTTTGCAA
GCAGCAGATTACGCGCAGAAAAAAAGGATCTCAAGAAGATCCTTTGATCTTTTCTACGGGGTCTGACGCT
CAGTGGAACGAAAACTCACGTTAAGGGATTTTGGTCATGACTAGTGCTTGGATTCTCACCAATAAAAAAC
GCCCGGCGGCAACCGAGCGTTCTGAACAAATCCAGATGGAGTTCTGAGGTCATTACTGGATCTATCAACA
GGAGTCCAAGCGAGCTCGTAAACTTGGTCTGACAGTTACCAATGCTTAATCAGTGAGGCACCTATCTCAG
CGATCTGTCTATTTCGTTCATCCATAGTTGCCTGACTCCCCGTCGTGTAGATAACTACGATACGGGAGGG
CTTACCATCTGGCCCCAGTGCTGCAATGATACCGCGAGACCCACGCTCACCGGCTCCAGATTTATCAGCA
ATAAACCAGCCAGCCGGAAGGGCCGAGCGCAGAAGTGGTCCTGCAACTTTATCCGCCTCCATCCAGTCTA
TTAATTGTTGCCGGGAAGCTAGAGTAAGTAGTTCGCCAGTTAATAGTTTGCGCAACGTTGTTGCCATTGC
TACAGGCATCGTGGTGTCACGCTCGTCGTTTGGTATGGCTTCATTCAGCTCCGGTTCCCAACGATCAAGG
CGAGTTACATGATCCCCCATGTTGTGCAAAAAAGCGGTTAGCTCCTTCGGTCCTCCGATCGTTGTCAGAA
GTAAGTTGGCCGCAGTGTTATCACTCATGGTTATGGCAGCACTGCATAATTCTCTTACTGTCATGCCATC
CGTAAGATGCTTTTCTGTGACTGGTGAGTACTCAACCAAGTCATTCTGAGAATAGTGTATGCGGCGACCG
AGTTGCTCTTGCCCGGCGTCAATACGGGATAATACCGCGCCACATAGCAGAACTTTAAAAGTGCTCATCA
TTGGAAAACGTTCTTCGGGGCGAAAACTCTCAAGGATCTTACCGCTGTTGAGATCCAGTTCGATGTAACC
CACTCGTGCACCCAACTGATCTTCAGCATCTTTTACTTTCACCAGCGTTTCTGGGTGAGCAAAAACAGGA
AGGCAAAATGCCGCAAAAAAGGGAATAAGGGCGACACGGAAATGTTGAATACTCATACTCTTCCTTTTTC
AATATTATTGAAGCATTTATCAGGGTTATTGTCTCATGAGCGGATACATATTTGAATGTATTTAGAAAAA
TAAACAAATAGGGGTTCCGCGCACATTTCCCCGAAAAGTGCCACCTGACGTC
