>Addgene plasmid #30063 | HL 3330 (=HL 770 + pHL 1009) | depositor partial sequence | sequence record 37404 | micC
TTATATGCCTTTATTGTCACAGATTTTATTTTCTGTTGGGCCATTGCATTGCCACTGATTTTCCAACATA
TAAAAAGACAAGCCCGAACAGTCGTCCGGGCTTTTTTTTTAGAATTGGATAATCCTTATCCAG
