>Addgene plasmid #30063 | HL 3330 (=HL 770 + pHL 1009) | addgene partial sequence | sequence record 38137 | GFP-R 5'-CCATCTAATTCAACAAGAATTGGGACAAC-3'
TTACGCATTTTTTTTCCTCCTTAGTCGACAGTATCTCTATCACTGATAGGGATGTCAATCTCTATCACTG
ATAGGGACTCGAGGTGAAGACGAAAGGGCCTCGTGATACGCCTATTTTTATAGGTTAATGTCATGATAAT
AATGGTTTCTTAGACGTCAGGTGGCACTTTTCGGGGAAATGTGCGCGGAACCCCTATTTGTTTATTTTTC
TAAATACATTCAAATATGTATCCGCTCATGAGACAATAACCCTGATAAATGCTTCAATAATATTGAAAAA
GGAAGAGTATGAGTATTCAACATTTCCGTGTCGCCCTTATTCCCTTTTTTGCGGCATTTTGCCTTCCTGT
TTTTGCTCACCCAGAAACGCTGGTGAAAGTAAAAGATGCTGAAGATCAGTTGGGTGCACGAGTGGGTTAC
ATCGAACTGGATCTCAACAGCGGTAAGATCCTTGAGAGTTTTCGCCCCGAAGAACGTTTTCCAATGATGA
GCACTTTTAAAGTTCTGCTATGTGGCGCGGTATTATCCCGTATTGACGCCGGGCAAGAGCAACTCGGTCG
CCGCATACACTATTCTCAGAATGACTTGGTTGAGTACTCACCAGTCACAGAAAAGCATCTTACGGATGGC
ATGACAGTAAGAGAATTATGCAGTGCTGCCATAACCATGAGTGATAACACTGCGGCCAACTTACTTCTGA
CAACGATCGGAGGACCGAAGGAGCTAACCGCTTTTTTGCACAACATGGGGGATCATGTAACTCGCCTTGA
TCGTTGGGAACCGGAGCTGAATGAAGCCATACCAAACGACGAGCGTGACACCACGATGCCTGTAGCAATG
GCAACAACGTTGCGCAAACTATTAACTGGCGAACTACTTACTCTAGC
