>Addgene plasmid #30063 | HL 3330 (=HL 770 + pHL 1009) | addgene partial sequence | sequence record 51607 | AmpSeqF
GGGTTCCGCGCACATTTCCCCGAAAAGTGCCACCTGACGTCTAAGAAACCATTATTATCATGACATTAAC
CTATAAAAATAGGCGTATCACGAGGCCCTTTCGTCTTCACCTCGAGTCCCTATCAGTGATAGAGATTGAC
ATCCCTATCAGTGATAGAGATACTGTCGACTAAGGAGGAAAAAAAATGCGTAAAGGAGAAGAACTTTTCA
CTGGAGTTGTCCCAATTCTTGTTGAATTAGATGGTGATGTTAATGGGCACAAATTTTCTGTCAGTGGAGA
GGGTGAAGGTGATGCAACATACGGAAAACTTACCCTTAAATTTATTTGCACTACTGGAAAACTACCTGTT
CCATGGCCAACACTTGTCACTACTTTCGGTTATGGTGTTCAATGCTTTGCGAGATACCCAGATCATATGA
AACAGCATGACTTTTTCAAGAGTGCCATGCCCGAAGGTTATGTACAGGAAAGAACTATATTTTTCAAAGA
TGACGGGAACTACAAGACACGTGCTGAAGTCAAGTTTGAAGGTGATACCCTTGTTAATAGAATCGAGTTA
AAAGGTATTGATTTTAAAGAAGATGGAAACATTCTTGGACACAAATTGGAATACAACTATAACTCACACA
ATGTATACATCATGGCAGACAAACAAAAGAATGGAATCAAAGTTAACTTCAAAATTAGACACAACATTGA
AGATGGAAGCGTTCAACTAGCAGACCATTATCAACAAAATACTCCAATTGGCGATGGCCCTGTCCTTTTA
CCAGACAACCATTACCTGTCCACACAATCTGCCCTTTCGAAAGATCCCAACGAAAAGAGAGACCACATGG
TCCTTCTTGAGTTTGTAACAGCTGCTGGGATTACACATGGGCATGG
